Addgene plasmid #168391: pTL330
Purpose: pGBKT7 yeast two-hybrid plasmid
Depositing lab: Sophien Kamoun. Depositing organization: Sainsbury Laboratory, Norwich. Publication: A single amino acid polymorphism in a conserved effector of the multihost blast fungus pathogen expands host-target binding spectrum. Bentham AR, Petit-Houdenot Y, Win J, Chuma I, Terauchi R, Banfield MJ, Kamoun S, Langner T. PLoS Pathog. 2021 Nov 10;17(11):e1009957. doi: 10.1371/journal.ppat.1009957. eCollection 2021 Nov. PubMed 34758051.
Backbone
  Vector backbone: pGBKT7
  Vector type: Yeast Expression
Growth in bacteria
  Bacterial resistance: Kanamycin, 50 μg/mL
  Growth temperature: 37°C
  Growth strain: DH5alpha
  Copy number: High Copy
Gene/Insert
  Gene/Insert name: Os09g0408500
  Species: Oryza sativa
  Cloning method: Unknown
Terms and licenses: Academic/Nonprofit Terms; Industry Terms: Not Available to Industry
How to cite: pTL330 was a gift from Sophien Kamoun (Addgene plasmid # 168391 ; http://n2t.net/addgene:168391 ; RRID:Addgene_168391)
