[The description below was written by a language model from this plasmid's Addgene catalogue record and pLannotate feature annotations shown in this document.]
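Description:
pTL330 is a yeast two-hybrid "bait" plasmid built on the pGBKT7 backbone and carrying the rice (Oryza sativa) gene Os09g0408500 as its insert. It is an E. coli–yeast shuttle vector. In bacteria it replicates at high copy from a ColE1/pUC-type origin and is selected with kanamycin through a Tn5 NeoR/KanR aminoglycoside phosphotransferase gene driven by the bla (AmpR) promoter. In Saccharomyces cerevisiae it is maintained episomally by the 2μ origin and selected by tryptophan prototrophy through the TRP1 marker and its own promoter. An f1 origin is also present, along with several small backbone remnants (lac promoter/operator, lacZα, lacI, rop, bom, ble and poly(A) fragments) that have no evident role in the design.

The expression cassette uses the yeast ADH1 promoter to drive the GAL4 DNA-binding domain, followed by a T7 promoter, the cloning region, a T7 terminator and the ADH1 terminator. The feature table does not annotate the insert itself, but the roughly 370 nt unannotated gap between the T7 promoter and T7 terminator is where the Os09g0408500 sequence would be expected to sit. This would give a GAL4 DNA-binding-domain fusion in yeast, and the T7 promoter would allow in vitro transcription of the insert portion alone. The record does not state whether the full-length gene or only a domain was cloned, nor the cloning method.

In a two-hybrid assay such a bait is co-expressed with a GAL4 activation-domain "prey" fusion, and an interaction between the two reconstitutes GAL4 activity to switch on reporter genes. The associated publication concerns host-target binding by a conserved blast fungus effector, suggesting the plasmid was used to test this rice protein for effector binding.
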