Features (pLannotate 1.2.2; 23 found; start..end, strand, type, name):
     30..734     +  promoter       ADH1 promoter: S. cerevisiae ADH1; promoter for alcohol dehydrogenase 1
    762..1202    +  CDS            GAL4 DNA binding domain: DNA binding domain of the GAL4 transcriptional activator; Saccharomyces cerevisiae GAL4 (truncated)
   1213..1231    +  promoter       T7 promoter: promoter for bacteriophage T7 RNA polymerase
   1604..1651    +  terminator     T7 terminator: transcription terminator for bacteriophage T7 RNA polymerase
   1678..1865    +  terminator     ADH1 terminator: S. cerevisiae ADH1; transcription terminator for the S. cerevisiae alcohol dehydrogenase 1 (ADH1) gene
   1913..1929    -  protein_bind   lac operator: The lac repressor binds to the lac operator to inhibit transcription in E. coli. This inhibition can be relieved by adding lactose or isopropyl-β-D-thiogalactopyranoside (IPTG). lac repressor encoded by lacI
   1937..1967    -  promoter       lac promoter: promoter for the E. coli lac operon
   1982..2003    -  protein_bind   CAP binding site: CAP binding activates transcription in the presence of cAMP. E. coli catabolite activator protein
   2016..2108    -  CDS            lacI (fragment): lac repressor; lacI; The lac repressor binds to the lac operator to inhibit transcription in E. coli. This inhibition can be relieved by adding lactose or isopropyl-β-D-thiogalactopyranoside (IPTG).
   2291..2879    -  rep_origin     ori: high-copy-number ColE1/pMB1/pBR322/pUC origin of replication
   3101..3117    +  polyA_signal   bGH poly(A) signal (fragment): bovine growth hormone polyadenylation signal
   3208..3255    -  polyA_signal   HSV TK poly(A) signal: herpes simplex virus thymidine kinase polyadenylation signal (Cole and Stacy, 1985)
   3314..3466    -  CDS            ble (fragment): BLE_KLEPN - Experimental evidence at protein level: Swiss-Prot protein existence level 1. Binding protein with a strong affinity to the bleomycin family of antibiotics. Binds to CL990; an antimitotic-antibiotic compound. From Klebsiella pneumoniae.
   3487..4281    -  CDS            NeoR/KanR: aminoglycoside phosphotransferase from Tn5; aph(3')-II (or nptII); confers resistance to neomycin, kanamycin, and G418 (Geneticin®)
   4282..4386    -  promoter       AmpR promoter: bla
   4413..5755    -  rep_origin     2μ ori: yeast 2μ plasmid origin of replication
   5823..5858    +  CDS            rop (fragment): Rop protein, which maintains plasmids at low copy number; rop
   5960..6009    +  misc_feature   bom (fragment): basis of mobility region from pBR322
   6148..6295    +  promoter       TRP1 promoter: S. cerevisiae TRP1
   6296..6970    +  CDS            TRP1: phosphoribosylanthranilate isomerase, required for tryptophan biosynthesis; S. cerevisiae TRP1; yeast auxotrophic marker
   7021..7072    +  misc_feature   bom (fragment): basis of mobility region from pBR322
   7100..7528    -  rep_origin     f1 ori (sequence partly withheld): f1 bacteriophage origin of replication; arrow indicates direction of (+) strand synthesis
   7532..29      -  CDS            lacZα (fragment) (across the origin): LacZα fragment of β-galactosidase; lacZ fragment
>Addgene plasmid #168391 | pTL330 | addgene full sequence | sequence record 349784 | Addgene NGS Result
CGGTGCGGGCCTCTTCGCTATTACGCCAGATCCTTTTGTTGTTTCCGGGTGTACAATATGGACTTCCTCT
TTTCTGGCAACCAAACCCATACATCGGGATTCCTATAATACCTTCGTTGGTCTCCCTAACATGTAGGTGG
CGGAGGGGAGATATACAATAGAACAGATACCAGACAAGACATAATGGGCTAAACAAGACTACACCAATTA
CACTGCCTCATTGATGGTGGTACATAACGAACTAATACTGTAGCCCTAGACTTGATAGCCATCATCATAT
CGAAGTTTCACTACCCTTTTTCCATTTGCCATCTATTGAAGTAATAATAGGCGCATGCAACTTCTTTTCT
TTTTTTTTCTTTTCTCTCTCCCCCGTTGTTGTCTCACCATATCCGCAATGACAAAAAAATGATGGAAGAC
ACTAAAGGAAAAAATTAACGACAAAGACAGCACCAACAGATGTCGTTGTTCCAGAGCTGATGAGGGGTAT
CTCGAAGCACACGAAACTTTTTCCTTCCTTCATTCACGCACACTACTCTCTAATGAGCAACGGTATACGG
CCTTCCTTCCAGTTACTTGAATTTGAAATAAAAAAAAGTTTGCTGTCTTGCTATCAAGTATAAATAGACC
TGCAATTATTAATCTTTTGTTTCCTCGTCATTGTTCTCGTTCCCTTTCTTCCTTGTTTCTTTTTCTGCAC
AATATTTCAAGCTATACCAAGCATACAATCAACTCCAAGCTTGAAGCAAGCCTCCTGAAAGATGAAGCTA
CTGTCTTCTATCGAACAAGCATGCGATATTTGCCGACTTAAAAAGCTCAAGTGCTCCAAAGAAAAACCGA
AGTGCGCCAAGTGTCTGAAGAACAACTGGGAGTGTCGCTACTCTCCCAAAACCAAAAGGTCTCCGCTGAC
TAGGGCACATCTGACAGAAGTGGAATCAAGGCTAGAAAGACTGGAACAGCTATTTCTACTGATTTTTCCT
CGAGAAGACCTTGACATGATTTTGAAAATGGATTCTTTACAGGATATAAAAGCATTGTTAACAGGATTAT
TTGTACAAGATAATGTGAATAAAGATGCCGTCACAGATAGATTGGCTTCAGTGGAGACTGATATGCCTCT
AACATTGAGACAGCATAGAATAAGTGCGACATCATCATCGGAAGAGAGTAGTAACAAAGGTCAAAGACAG
TTGACTGTATCGCCGGAATTTGTAATACGACTCACTATAGGGCGAGCCGCCATCATGGAGGAGCAGAAGC
TGATCTCAGAGGAGGACCTGCATATGGCCATGGAGGCCGAATTCAGCGTGAGCAGCATGATCGATGTGAC
CAGCGATGAAGTGGCCATCTGCAACAACGATGGCGAGAATGCCAAACTGGCCAACATCAGCACCACCAAA
GATAGCAGCAGCAGCGCCGCCGGTAATGATAGCAGCGGCTTCAAATGGCTGGGTCCGGAAAGCCATAGCA
AAAAGCGCGAGGAACTGCAGATCCTGCTGGCCAAAGGCATCTATATCCACGTGATTCGCCGCCGCGGTGA
TCGCATTAAAGTGCGCTACCAGCATCTGCAGGATGGATCCGTCGACCTGCAGCGGCCGCATAACTAGCAT
AACCCCTTGGGGCCTCTAAACGGGTCTTGAGGGGTTTTTTGCGCGCTTGCAGCCAAGCTAATTCCGGGCG
AATTTCTTATGATTTATGATTTTTATTATTAAATAAGTTATAAAAAAAATAAGTGTATACAAATTTTAAA
GTGACTCTTAGGTTTTAAAACGAAAATTCTTATTCTTGAGTAACTCTTTCCTGTAGGTCAGGTTGCTTTC
TCAGGTATAGCATGAGGTCGCTCTTATTGACCACACCTCTACCGGCATGCAAGCTTGGCGTAATCATGGT
CATAGCTGTTTCCTGTGTGAAATTGTTATCCGCTCACAATTCCACACAACATACGAGCCGGAAGCATAAA
GTGTAAAGCCTGGGGTGCCTAATGAGTGAGCTAACTCACATTAATTGCGTTGCGCTCACTGCCCGCTTTC
CAGTCGGGAAACCTGTCGTGCCAGCTGCATTAATGAATCGGCCAACGCGCGGGGAGAGGCGGTTTGCGTA
TTGGGCGCTCTTCCGCTTCCTCGCTCACTGACTCGCTGCGCTCGGTCGTTCGGCTGCGGCGAGCGGTATC
AGCTCACTCAAAGGCGGTAATACGGTTATCCACAGAATCAGGGGATAACGCAGGAAAGAACATGTGAGCA
AAAGGCCAGCAAAAGGCCAGGAACCGTAAAAAGGCCGCGTTGCTGGCGTTTTTCCATAGGCTCCGCCCCC
CTGACGAGCATCACAAAAATCGACGCTCAAGTCAGAGGTGGCGAAACCCGACAGGACTATAAAGATACCA
GGCGTTTCCCCCTGGAAGCTCCCTCGTGCGCTCTCCTGTTCCGACCCTGCCGCTTACCGGATACCTGTCC
GCCTTTCTCCCTTCGGGAAGCGTGGCGCTTTCTCATAGCTCACGCTGTAGGTATCTCAGTTCGGTGTAGG
TCGTTCGCTCCAAGCTGGGCTGTGTGCACGAACCCCCCGTTCAGCCCGACCGCTGCGCCTTATCCGGTAA
CTATCGTCTTGAGTCCAACCCGGTAAGACACGACTTATCGCCACTGGCAGCAGCCACTGGTAACAGGATT
AGCAGAGCGAGGTATGTAGGCGGTGCTACAGAGTTCTTGAAGTGGTGGCCTAACTACGGCTACACTAGAA
GAACAGTATTTGGTATCTGCGCTCTGCTGAAGCCAGTTACCTTCGGAAAAAGAGTTGGTAGCTCTTGATC
CGGCAAACAAACCACCGCTGGTAGCGGTGGTTTTTTTGTTTGCAAGCAGCAGATTACGCGCAGAAAAAAA
GGATCTCAAGAAGATCCTTTGATCTTTTCTACGGGGTCTGACGCTCAGTGGAACGAAAACTCACGTTAAG
GGATTTTGGTCATGAGATTATCAAAAAGGATCTTCACCTAGATCCTTTTAAATTAAAAATGAAGTTTTAA
ATCAATCTAAAGTATATATGAGTAACCTGAGGCTATGGCAGGGCCTGCCGCCCCGACGTTGGCTGCGAGC
CCTGGGCCTTCACCCGAACTTGGGGGGTGGGGTGGGGAAAAGGAAGAAACGCGGGCGTATTGGCCCCAAT
GGGGTCTCGGTGGGGTATCGACAGAGTGCCAGCCCTGGGACCGAACCCCGCGTTTATGAACAAACGACCC
AACACCGTGCGTTTTATTCTGTCTTTTTATTGCCGTCATAGCGCGGGTTCCTTCCGGTATTGTCTCCTTC
CGTGTTTCAGTTAGCCTCCCCCTAGGGTGGGCGAAGAACTCCAGCATGAGATCCCCGCGCTGGAGGATCA
TCCAGCCGGCGTCCCGGAAAACGATTCCGAAGCCCAACCTTTCATAGAAGGCGGCGGTGGAATCGAAATC
TCGTGATGGCAGGTTGGGCGTCGCTTGGTCGGTCATTTCGAACCCCAGAGTCCCGCTCAGAAGAACTCGT
CAAGAAGGCGATAGAAGGCGATGCGCTGCGAATCGGGAGCGGCGATACCGTAAAGCACGAGGAAGCGGTC
AGCCCATTCGCCGCCAAGCTCTTCAGCAATATCACGGGTAGCCAACGCTATGTCCTGATAGCGGTCCGCC
ACACCCAGCCGGCCACAGTCGATGAATCCAGAAAAGCGGCCATTTTCCACCATGATATTCGGCAAGCAGG
CATCGCCATGAGTCACGACGAGATCCTCGCCGTCGGGCATGCTCGCCTTGAGCCTGGCGAACAGTTCGGC
TGGCGCGAGCCCCTGATGCTCTTCGTCCAGATCATCCTGATCGACAAGACCGGCTTCCATCCGAGTACGT
GCTCGCTCGATGCGATGTTTCGCTTGGTGGTCGAATGGGCAGGTAGCCGGATCAAGCGTATGCAGCCGCC
GCATTGCATCAGCCATGATGGATACTTTCTCGGCAGGAGCAAGGTGAGATGACAGGAGATCCTGCCCCGG
CACTTCGCCCAATAGCAGCCAGTCCCTTCCCGCTTCAGTGACAACGTCGAGCACAGCTGCGCAAGGAACG
CCCGTCGTGGCCAGCCACGATAGCCGCGCTGCCTCGTCTTGCAGTTCATTCAGGGCACCGGACAGGTCGG
TCTTGACAAAAAGAACCGGGCGCCCCTGCGCTGACAGCCGGAACACGGCGGCATCAGAGCAGCCGATTGT
CTGTTGTGCCCAGTCATAGCCGAATAGCCTCTCCACCCAAGCGGCCGGAGAACCTGCGTGCAATCCATCT
TGTTCAATCATACTCTTCCTTTTTCAATATTATTGAAGCATTTATCAGGGTTATTGTCTCATGAGCGGAT
ACATATTTGAATGTATTTAGAAAAATAAACAAATAGGGGTTCCGCGCACATTTCCCCGAAAAGTGCCACC
TGAACGAAGCATCTGTGCTTCATTTTGTAGAACAAAAATGCAACGCGAGAGCGCTAATTTTTCAAACAAA
GAATCTGAGCTGCATTTTTACAGAACAGAAATGCAACGCGAAAGCGCTATTTTACCAACGAAGAATCTGT
GCTTCATTTTTGTAAAACAAAAATGCAACGCGAGAGCGCTAATTTTTCAAACAAAGAATCTGAGCTGCAT
TTTTACAGAACAGAAATGCAACGCGAGAGCGCTATTTTACCAACAAAGAATCTATACTTCTTTTTTGTTC
TACAAAAATGCATCCCGAGAGCGCTATTTTTCTAACAAAGCATCTTAGATTACTTTTTTTCTCCTTTGTG
CGCTCTATAATGCAGTCTCTTGATAACTTTTTGCACTGTAGGTCCGTTAAGGTTAGAAGAAGGCTACTTT
GGTGTCTATTTTCTCTTCCATAAAAAAAGCCTGACTCCACTTCCCGCGTTTACTGATTACTAGCGAAGCT
GCGGGTGCATTTTTTCAAGATAAAGGCATCCCCGATTATATTCTATACCGATGTGGATTGCGCATACTTT
GTGAACAGAAAGTGATAGCGTTGATGATTCTTCATTGGTCAGAAAATTATGAACGGTTTCTTCTATTTTG
TCTCTATATACTACGTATAGGAAATGTTTACATTTTCGTATTGTTTTCGATTCACTCTATGAATAGTTCT
TACTACAATTTTTTTGTCTAAAGAGTAATACTAGAGATAAACATAAAAAATGTAGAGGTCGAGTTTAGAT
GCAAGTTCAAGGAGCGAAAGGTGGATGGGTAGGTTATATAGGGATATAGCACAGAGATATATAGCAAAGA
GATACTTTTGAGCAATGTTTGTGGAAGCGGTATTCGCAATATTTTAGTAGCTCGTTACAGTCCGGTGCGT
TTTTGGTTTTTTGAAAGTGCGTCTTCAGAGCGCTTTTGGTTTTCAAAAGCGCTCTGAAGTTCCTATACTT
TCTAGAGAATAGGAACTTCGGAATAGGAACTTCAAAGCGTTTCCGAAAACGAGCGCTTCCGAAAATGCAA
CGCGAGCTGCGCACATACAGCTCACTGTTCACGTCGCACCTATATCTGCGTGTTGCCTGTATATATATAT
ACATGAGAAGAACGGCATAGTGCGTGTTTATGCTTAAATGCGTACTTATATGCGTCTATTTATGTAGGAT
GAAAGGTAGTCTAGTACCTCCTGTGATATTATCCCATTCCATGCGGGGTATCGTATGCTTCCTTCAGCAC
TACCCTTTAGCTGTTCTATATGCTGCCACTCCTCAATTGGATTAGTCTCATCCTTCAATGCTATCATTTC
CTTTGATATTGGATCATACTAAGAAACCATTATTATCATGACATTAACCTATAAAAATAGGCGTATCACG
AGGCCCTTTCGTCTCGCGCGTTTCGGTGATGACGGTGAAAACCTCTGACACATGCAGCTCCCGGAGACGG
TCACAGCTTGTCTGTAAGCGGATGCCGGGAGCAGACAAGCCCGTCAGGGCGCGTCAGCGGGTGTTGGCGG
GTGTCGGGGCTGGCTTAACTATGCGGCATCAGAGCAGATTGTACTGAGAGTGCACCATAGATCAACGACA
TTACTATATATATAATATAGGAAGCATTTAATAGAACAGCATCGTAATATATGTGTACTTTGCAGTTATG
ACGCCAGATGGCAGTAGTGGAAGATATTCTTTATTGAAAAATAGCTTGTCACCTTACGTACAATCTTGAT
CCGGAGCTTTTCTTTTTTTGCCGATTAAGAATTAATTCGGTCGAAAAAAGAAAAGGAGAGGGCCAAGAGG
GAGGGCATTGGTGACTATTGAGCACGTGAGTATACGTGATTAAGCACACAAAGGCAGCTTGGAGTATGTC
TGTTATTAATTTCACAGGTAGTTCTGGTCCATTGGTGAAAGTTTGCGGCTTGCAGAGCACAGAGGCCGCA
GAATGTGCTCTAGATTCCGATGCTGACTTGCTGGGTATTATATGTGTGCCCAATAGAAAGAGAACAATTG
ACCCGGTTATTGCAAGGAAAATTTCAAGTCTTGTAAAAGCATATAAAAATAGTTCAGGCACTCCGAAATA
CTTGGTTGGCGTGTTTCGTAATCAACCTAAGGAGGATGTTTTGGCTCTGGTCAATGATTACGGCATTGAT
ATCGTCCAACTGCATGGAGATGAGTCGTGGCAAGAATACCAAGAGTTCCTCGGTTTGCCAGTTATTAAAA
GACTCGTATTTCCAAAAGACTGCAACATACTACTCAGTGCAGCTTCACAGAAACCTCATTCGTTTATTCC
CTTGTTTGATTCAGAAGCAGGTGGGACAGGTGAACTTTTGGATTGGAACTCGATTTCTGACTGGGTTGGA
AGGCAAGAGAGCCCCGAAAGCTTACATTTTATGTTAGCTGGTGGACTGACGCCAGAAAATGTTGGTGATG
CGCTTAGATTAAATGGCGTTATTGGTGTTGATGTAAGCGGAGGTGTGGAGACAAATGGTGTAAAAGACTC
TAACAAAATAGCAAATTTCGTCAAAAATGCTAAGAAATAGGTTATTACTGAGTAGTATTTATTTAAGTAT
TGTTTGTGCACTTGCCGATCTATGCGGTGTGAAATACCGCACAGATGCGTAAGGAGAAAATACCGCATCA
GGAAATTGTAAGCGTTAATATTTTGTTAAAATTCGCGTTAAATTTTTGTTAAATCAGCTCATTTTTTAAC
CAATAGGCCGAAATCGGCAAAATCCCTTATAAATCAAAAGAATAGACCGAGATAGGGT
[37 nt withheld, positions 7199-7235]
AAAGAACGTGGACTCCAACGTCAAAGG
[49 nt withheld, positions 7263-7311]
T
[91 nt withheld, positions 7313-7403]
G
[124 nt withheld, positions 7405-7528]
CCATTCGCCATTCAGGCTGCGCAACTGTTGGGAAGGGCGAT
