>Addgene plasmid #168391 | pTL330 | depositor partial sequence | sequence record 326491 | insert
GAATTCAGCGTGAGCAGCATGATCGATGTGACCAGCGATGAAGTGGCCATCTGCAACAACGATGGCGAGA
ATGCCAAACTGGCCAACATCAGCACCACCAAAGATAGCAGCAGCAGCGCCGCCGGTAATGATAGCAGCGG
CTTCAAATGGCTGGGTCCGGAAAGCCATAGCAAAAAGCGCGAGGAACTGCAGATCCTGCTGGCCAAAGGC
ATCTATATCCACGTGATTCGCCGCCGCGGTGATCGCATTAAAGTGCGCTACCAGCATCTGCAGGATGGAT
CC
